Addgene plasmid #77956: ZAP70 gRNA (BRDN0001487050)
Purpose: 3rd generation lentiviral gRNA plasmid targeting human ZAP70
Depositing lab: John Doench & David Root. Depositing organization: Broad Institute. Publication: Optimized sgRNA design to maximize activity and minimize off-target effects of CRISPR-Cas9. Doench JG, Fusi N, Sullender M, Hegde M, Vaimberg EW, Donovan KF, Smith I, Tothova Z, Wilen C, Orchard R, Virgin HW, Listgarten J, Root DE. Nat Biotechnol. 2016 Jan 18. doi: 10.1038/nbt.3437. PubMed 26780180.
Backbone
  Vector backbone: lentiGuide-Puro
  Backbone manufacturer: Zhang Lab (Addgene plasmid # 52963)
  Vector type: Mammalian Expression, Lentiviral, CRISPR
  Selectable markers: Puromycin
Growth in bacteria
  Bacterial resistance: Ampicillin, 100 μg/mL
  Growth temperature: 37°C
  Growth strain: DH5alpha
  Copy number: High Copy
Gene/Insert
  Gene/Insert name: ZAP70 (alt names: ZAP70; NM_001079.3)
  gRNA/shRNA sequence: GGCAAGTACTGCATTCCCGA
  Species: H. sapiens (human)
  Entrez Gene: ZAP70 (a.k.a. ADMIO2, IMD48, SRK, STCD, STD, TZK, ZAP-70)
  Promoter: hU6
  Cloning method: Unknown
  Sequencing primers: 5′ U6-F; 3′ pS2-R
Terms and licenses: Academic/Nonprofit Terms; Industry Terms: Not Available to Industry
Depositor comments: The gRNA was designed to target the following Genbank reference sequence(s): NM_001079.3. Note that this plasmid does NOT contain Cas9. It should be used in conjunction with lentiCas9-Blast (Addgene #52962) or otherwise with cell lines already expressing Cas9. Browse the full kinome gRNA library at http://www.addgene.org/pooled-library/broadgpp-human-kinome/ or visit http://www.broadinstitute.org/rnai/public/ for detailed protocols and information.
How to cite: ZAP70 gRNA (BRDN0001487050) was a gift from John Doench & David Root (Addgene plasmid # 77956 ; http://n2t.net/addgene:77956 ; RRID:Addgene_77956)
