[The description below was written by a language model from this plasmid's Addgene catalogue record and pLannotate feature annotations shown in this document.]
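Description:
ZAP70 gRNA (BRDN0001487050) is a third-generation lentiviral CRISPR plasmid built on the lentiGuide-Puro backbone. It expresses a single guide RNA directed against human ZAP70, designed against the reference transcript NM_001079.3. The construct is about 8.3 kb. It is maintained in E. coli as a high-copy plasmid through a ColE1/pUC-type origin with ampicillin resistance (β-lactamase). It also carries an f1 origin, an SV40 origin and leftover lac/T7/T3 cloning-vector elements that play no part in the payload.

The lentiviral transfer cassette begins with an RSV promoter fused to a truncated HIV-1 5' LTR, which makes genomic RNA production Tat-independent. This is followed by the Ψ packaging signal with a partial gag sequence and the Rev response element for Rev-dependent nuclear export. Next comes the human U6 RNA polymerase III promoter, which drives the ZAP70-targeting spacer joined to the Streptococcus pyogenes Cas9 guide RNA scaffold. A cPPT/CTS element follows to aid nuclear import of the preintegration complex. An EF-1α core promoter with its intron A then drives puromycin N-acetyltransferase, allowing selection of transduced mammalian cells. WPRE enhances transcript expression, and the ΔU3 self-inactivating 3' LTR with an SV40 polyadenylation signal closes the cassette.

The plasmid does not encode Cas9. According to the depositor it must be paired with a separate Cas9 vector such as lentiCas9-Blast, or used in cells that already express Cas9. It corresponds to a guide from a human kinome gRNA library and is suited to knockout of the ZAP70 kinase gene.
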