Features (pLannotate 1.2.2; 29 found; start..end, strand, type, name):
     14..80      +  CDS            small t antigen (fragment): SV40 (simian virus 40) small t antigen
    106..317     +  promoter       EF-1α core promoter: core promoter for human elongation factor EF-1α
    318..1256    +  intron         EF-1α intron A: intron upstream of the start codon of human EF-1α
   1278..1877    +  CDS            PuroR (fragment): puromycin N-acetyltransferase; pac from Streptomyces; confers resistance to puromycin
   1893..2481    +  misc_feature   WPRE: woodchuck hepatitis virus posttranscriptional regulatory element
   2532..2551    +  misc_feature   cPPT/CTS (fragment): central polypurine tract and central termination sequence of HIV-1
   2553..2786    +  LTR            3' LTR (ΔU3): self-inactivating 3' long terminal repeat (LTR) from HIV-1
   2864..2985    +  polyA_signal   SV40 poly(A) signal: SV40 polyadenylation signal
   3025..3160    +  rep_origin     SV40 ori: SV40 origin of replication
   3181..3199    -  promoter       T7 promoter: promoter for bacteriophage T7 RNA polymerase
   3207..3362    +  CDS            lacZα (fragment): LacZα fragment of β-galactosidase; lacZ fragment
   3367..3795    +  rep_origin     f1 ori (sequence partly withheld): f1 bacteriophage origin of replication; arrow indicates direction of (+) strand synthesis
   3848..3952    +  promoter       AmpR promoter: bla
   3953..4813    +  CDS            AmpR: β-lactamase; bla; confers resistance to ampicillin, carbenicillin, and related antibiotics
   4984..5572    +  rep_origin     ori: high-copy-number ColE1/pMB1/pBR322/pUC origin of replication
   5755..5847    +  CDS            lacI (fragment): lac repressor; lacI; The lac repressor binds to the lac operator to inhibit transcription in E. coli. This inhibition can be relieved by adding lactose or isopropyl-β-D-thiogalactopyranoside (IPTG).
   5860..5881    +  protein_bind   CAP binding site: CAP binding activates transcription in the presence of cAMP. E. coli catabolite activator protein
   5896..5926    +  promoter       lac promoter: promoter for the E. coli lac operon
   5934..5950    +  protein_bind   lac operator: The lac repressor binds to the lac operator to inhibit transcription in E. coli. This inhibition can be relieved by adding lactose or isopropyl-β-D-thiogalactopyranoside (IPTG). lac repressor encoded by lacI
   5995..6013    +  promoter       T3 promoter: promoter for bacteriophage T3 RNA polymerase
   6041..6267    +  promoter       RSV promoter: Rous sarcoma virus enhancer/promoter
   6268..6448    +  LTR            5' LTR (truncated): truncated 5' long terminal repeat (LTR) from HIV-1
   6495..6620    +  misc_feature   HIV-1 Ψ: packaging signal of human immunodeficiency virus type 1
   6604..6967    +  CDS            HIV-1 gag (fragment): gag protein from human immunodeficiency virus 1; gag
   7113..7346    +  misc_feature   RRE: The Rev response element (RRE) of HIV-1 allows for Rev-dependent mRNA export from the nucleus to the cytoplasm.
   7723..7749    +  CDS            Rev (fragment): human immunodeficiency virus 1 (HIV-1) Rev protein; rev; enhances nuclear export of unspliced and incompletely spliced viral mRNAs
   7753..7993    +  promoter       U6 promoter: RNA polymerase III promoter for human U6 snRNA
   8023..8098    +  misc_RNA       gRNA scaffold: guide RNA scaffold for the Streptococcus pyogenes CRISPR/Cas9 system
   8154..8271    +  misc_feature   cPPT/CTS: central polypurine tract and central termination sequence of HIV-1
>Addgene plasmid #77956 | ZAP70 gRNA (BRDN0001487050) | addgene full sequence | sequence record 188726 | Addgene Assembled Sequence
CCCGGGTGCAAAGATGGATAAAGTTTTAAACAGAGAGGAATCTTTGCAGCTAATGGACCTTCTAGGTCTT
GAAAGGAGTGGGAATTGGCTCCGGTGCCCGTCAGTGGGCAGAGCGCACATCGCCCACAGTCCCCGAGAAG
TTGGGGGGAGGGGTCGGCAATTGATCCGGTGCCTAGAGAAGGTGGCGCGGGGTAAACTGGGAAAGTGATG
TCGTGTACTGGCTCCGCCTTTTTCCCGAGGGTGGGGGAGAACCGTATATAAGTGCAGTAGTCGCCGTGAA
CGTTCTTTTTCGCAACGGGTTTGCCGCCAGAACACAGGTAAGTGCCGTGTGTGGTTCCCGCGGGCCTGGC
CTCTTTACGGGTTATGGCCCTTGCGTGCCTTGAATTACTTCCACCTGGCTGCAGTACGTGATTCTTGATC
CCGAGCTTCGGGTTGGAAGTGGGTGGGAGAGTTCGAGGCCTTGCGCTTAAGGAGCCCCTTCGCCTCGTGC
TTGAGTTGAGGCCTGGCCTGGGCGCTGGGGCCGCCGCGTGCGAATCTGGTGGCACCTTCGCGCCTGTCTC
GCTGCTTTCGATAAGTCTCTAGCCATTTAAAATTTTTGATGACCTGCTGCGACGCTTTTTTTCTGGCAAG
ATAGTCTTGTAAATGCGGGCCAAGATCTGCACACTGGTATTTCGGTTTTTGGGGCCGCGGGCGGCGACGG
GGCCCGTGCGTCCCAGCGCACATGTTCGGCGAGGCGGGGCCTGCGAGCGCGGCCACCGAGAATCGGACGG
GGGTAGTCTCAAGCTGGCCGGCCTGCTCTGGTGCCTGGCCTCGCGCCGCCGTGTATCGCCCCGCCCTGGG
CGGCAAGGCTGGCCCGGTCGGCACCAGTTGCGTGAGCGGAAAGATGGCCGCTTCCCGGCCCTGCTGCAGG
GAGCTCAAAATGGAGGACGCGGCGCTCGGGAGAGCGGGCGGGTGAGTCACCCACACAAAGGAAAAGGGCC
TTTCCGTCCTCAGCCGTCGCTTCATGTGACTCCACGGAGTACCGGGCGCCGTCCAGGCACCTCGATTAGT
TCTCGAGCTTTTGGAGTACGTCGTCTTTAGGTTGGGGGGAGGGGTTTTATGCGATGGAGTTTCCCCACAC
TGAGTGGGTGGAGACTGAAGTTAGGCCAGCTTGGCACTTGATGTAATTCTCCTTGGAATTTGCCCTTTTT
GAGTTTGGATCTTGGTTCATTCTCAAGCCTCAGACAGTGGTTCAAAGTTTTTTTCTTCCATTTCAGGTGT
CGTGACGTACGGCCACCATGACCGAGTACAAGCCCACGGTGCGCCTCGCCACCCGCGACGACGTCCCCAG
GGCCGTACGCACCCTCGCCGCCGCGTTCGCCGACTACCCCGCCACGCGCCACACCGTCGATCCGGACCGC
CACATCGAGCGGGTCACCGAGCTGCAAGAACTCTTCCTCACGCGCGTCGGGCTCGACATCGGCAAGGTGT
GGGTCGCGGACGACGGCGCCGCCGTGGCGGTCTGGACCACGCCGGAGAGCGTCGAAGCGGGGGCGGTGTT
CGCCGAGATCGGCCCGCGCATGGCCGAGTTGAGCGGTTCCCGGCTGGCCGCGCAGCAACAGATGGAAGGC
CTCCTGGCGCCGCACCGGCCCAAGGAGCCCGCGTGGTTCCTGGCCACCGTCGGAGTCTCGCCCGACCACC
AGGGCAAGGGTCTGGGCAGCGCCGTCGTGCTCCCCGGAGTGGAGGCGGCCGAGCGCGCCGGGGTGCCCGC
CTTCCTGGAGACCTCCGCGCCCCGCAACCTCCCCTTCTACGAGCGGCTCGGCTTCACCGTCACCGCCGAC
GTCGAGGTGCCCGAAGGACCGCGCACCTGGTGCATGACCCGCAAGCCCGGTGCCTGAACGCGTTAAGTCG
ACAATCAACCTCTGGATTACAAAATTTGTGAAAGATTGACTGGTATTCTTAACTATGTTGCTCCTTTTAC
GCTATGTGGATACGCTGCTTTAATGCCTTTGTATCATGCTATTGCTTCCCGTATGGCTTTCATTTTCTCC
TCCTTGTATAAATCCTGGTTGCTGTCTCTTTATGAGGAGTTGTGGCCCGTTGTCAGGCAACGTGGCGTGG
TGTGCACTGTGTTTGCTGACGCAACCCCCACTGGTTGGGGCATTGCCACCACCTGTCAGCTCCTTTCCGG
GACTTTCGCTTTCCCCCTCCCTATTGCCACGGCGGAACTCATCGCCGCCTGCCTTGCCCGCTGCTGGACA
GGGGCTCGGCTGTTGGGCACTGACAATTCCGTGGTGTTGTCGGGGAAATCATCGTCCTTTCCTTGGCTGC
TCGCCTGTGTTGCCACCTGGATTCTGCGCGGGACGTCCTTCTGCTACGTCCCTTCGGCCCTCAATCCAGC
GGACCTTCCTTCCCGCGGCCTGCTGCCGGCTCTGCGGCCTCTTCCGCGTCTTCGCCTTCGCCCTCAGACG
AGTCGGATCTCCCTTTGGGCCGCCTCCCCGCGTCGACTTTAAGACCAATGACTTACAAGGCAGCTGTAGA
TCTTAGCCACTTTTTAAAAGAAAAGGGGGGACTGGAAGGGCTAATTCACTCCCAACGAAGACAAGATCTG
CTTTTTGCTTGTACTGGGTCTCTCTGGTTAGACCAGATCTGAGCCTGGGAGCTCTCTGGCTAACTAGGGA
ACCCACTGCTTAAGCCTCAATAAAGCTTGCCTTGAGTGCTTCAAGTAGTGTGTGCCCGTCTGTTGTGTGA
CTCTGGTAACTAGAGATCCCTCAGACCCTTTTAGTCAGTGTGGAAAATCTCTAGCAGTACGTATAGTAGT
TCATGTCATCTTATTATTCAGTATTTATAACTTGCAAAGAAATGAATATCAGAGAGTGAGAGGAACTTGT
TTATTGCAGCTTATAATGGTTACAAATAAAGCAATAGCATCACAAATTTCACAAATAAAGCATTTTTTTC
ACTGCATTCTAGTTGTGGTTTGTCCAAACTCATCAATGTATCTTATCATGTCTGGCTCTAGCTATCCCGC
CCCTAACTCCGCCCATCCCGCCCCTAACTCCGCCCAGTTCCGCCCATTCTCCGCCCCATGGCTGACTAAT
TTTTTTTATTTATGCAGAGGCCGAGGCCGCCTCGGCCTCTGAGCTATTCCAGAAGTAGTGAGGAGGCTTT
TTTGGAGGCCTAGGGACGTACCCAATTCGCCCTATAGTGAGTCGTATTACGCGCGCTCACTGGCCGTCGT
TTTACAACGTCGTGACTGGGAAAACCCTGGCGTTACCCAACTTAATCGCCTTGCAGCACATCCCCCTTTC
GCCAGCTGGCGTAATAGCGAAGAGGCCCGCACCGATCGCCCTTCCCAACAGTTGCGCAGCCTGAATGGCG
AATGGG
[124 nt withheld, positions 3367-3490]
C
[91 nt withheld, positions 3492-3582]
A
[49 nt withheld, positions 3584-3632]
CCTTTGACGTTGGAGTCCACGTTCTTT
[37 nt withheld, positions 3660-3696]
ACCCTATCTCGGTCTATTCTTTTGATTTATAAGGGATTTTGCCGATTTCGGCCTATTGGTTAAAAAATGA
GCTGATTTAACAAAAATTTAACGCGAATTTTAACAAAATATTAACGCTTACAATTTAGGTGGCACTTTTC
GGGGAAATGTGCGCGGAACCCCTATTTGTTTATTTTTCTAAATACATTCAAATATGTATCCGCTCATGAG
ACAATAACCCTGATAAATGCTTCAATAATATTGAAAAAGGAAGAGTATGAGTATTCAACATTTCCGTGTC
GCCCTTATTCCCTTTTTTGCGGCATTTTGCCTTCCTGTTTTTGCTCACCCAGAAACGCTGGTGAAAGTAA
AAGATGCTGAAGATCAGTTGGGTGCACGAGTGGGTTACATCGAACTGGATCTCAACAGCGGTAAGATCCT
TGAGAGTTTTCGCCCCGAAGAACGTTTTCCAATGATGAGCACTTTTAAAGTTCTGCTATGTGGCGCGGTA
TTATCCCGTATTGACGCCGGGCAAGAGCAACTCGGTCGCCGCATACACTATTCTCAGAATGACTTGGTTG
AGTACTCACCAGTCACAGAAAAGCATCTTACGGATGGCATGACAGTAAGAGAATTATGCAGTGCTGCCAT
AACCATGAGTGATAACACTGCGGCCAACTTACTTCTGACAACGATCGGAGGACCGAAGGAGCTAACCGCT
TTTTTGCACAACATGGGGGATCATGTAACTCGCCTTGATCGTTGGGAACCGGAGCTGAATGAAGCCATAC
CAAACGACGAGCGTGACACCACGATGCCTGTAGCAATGGCAACAACGTTGCGCAAACTATTAACTGGCGA
ACTACTTACTCTAGCTTCCCGGCAACAATTAATAGACTGGATGGAGGCGGATAAAGTTGCAGGACCACTT
CTGCGCTCGGCCCTTCCGGCTGGCTGGTTTATTGCTGATAAATCTGGAGCCGGTGAGCGTGGGTCTCGCG
GTATCATTGCAGCACTGGGGCCAGATGGTAAGCCCTCCCGTATCGTAGTTATCTACACGACGGGGAGTCA
GGCAACTATGGATGAACGAAATAGACAGATCGCTGAGATAGGTGCCTCACTGATTAAGCATTGGTAACTG
TCAGACCAAGTTTACTCATATATACTTTAGATTGATTTAAAACTTCATTTTTAATTTAAAAGGATCTAGG
TGAAGATCCTTTTTGATAATCTCATGACCAAAATCCCTTAACGTGAGTTTTCGTTCCACTGAGCGTCAGA
CCCCGTAGAAAAGATCAAAGGATCTTCTTGAGATCCTTTTTTTCTGCGCGTAATCTGCTGCTTGCAAACA
AAAAAACCACCGCTACCAGCGGTGGTTTGTTTGCCGGATCAAGAGCTACCAACTCTTTTTCCGAAGGTAA
CTGGCTTCAGCAGAGCGCAGATACCAAATACTGTTCTTCTAGTGTAGCCGTAGTTAGGCCACCACTTCAA
GAACTCTGTAGCACCGCCTACATACCTCGCTCTGCTAATCCTGTTACCAGTGGCTGCTGCCAGTGGCGAT
AAGTCGTGTCTTACCGGGTTGGACTCAAGACGATAGTTACCGGATAAGGCGCAGCGGTCGGGCTGAACGG
GGGGTTCGTGCACACAGCCCAGCTTGGAGCGAACGACCTACACCGAACTGAGATACCTACAGCGTGAGCT
ATGAGAAAGCGCCACGCTTCCCGAAGGGAGAAAGGCGGACAGGTATCCGGTAAGCGGCAGGGTCGGAACA
GGAGAGCGCACGAGGGAGCTTCCAGGGGGAAACGCCTGGTATCTTTATAGTCCTGTCGGGTTTCGCCACC
TCTGACTTGAGCGTCGATTTTTGTGATGCTCGTCAGGGGGGCGGAGCCTATGGAAAAACGCCAGCAACGC
GGCCTTTTTACGGTTCCTGGCCTTTTGCTGGCCTTTTGCTCACATGTTCTTTCCTGCGTTATCCCCTGAT
TCTGTGGATAACCGTATTACCGCCTTTGAGTGAGCTGATACCGCTCGCCGCAGCCGAACGACCGAGCGCA
GCGAGTCAGTGAGCGAGGAAGCGGAAGAGCGCCCAATACGCAAACCGCCTCTCCCCGCGCGTTGGCCGAT
TCATTAATGCAGCTGGCACGACAGGTTTCCCGACTGGAAAGCGGGCAGTGAGCGCAACGCAATTAATGTG
AGTTAGCTCACTCATTAGGCACCCCAGGCTTTACACTTTATGCTTCCGGCTCGTATGTTGTGTGGAATTG
TGAGCGGATAACAATTTCACACAGGAAACAGCTATGACCATGATTACGCCAAGCGCGCAATTAACCCTCA
CTAAAGGGAACAAAAGCTGGAGCTGCAAGCTTAATGTAGTCTTATGCAATACTCTTGTAGTCTTGCAACA
TGGTAACGATGAGTTAGCAACATGCCTTACAAGGAGAGAAAAAGCACCGTGCATGCCGATTGGTGGAAGT
AAGGTGGTACGATCGTGCCTTATTAGGAAGGCAACAGACGGGTCTGACATGGATTGGACGAACCACTGAA
TTGCCGCATTGCAGAGATATTGTATTTAAGTGCCTAGCTCGATACATAAACGGGTCTCTCTGGTTAGACC
AGATCTGAGCCTGGGAGCTCTCTGGCTAACTAGGGAACCCACTGCTTAAGCCTCAATAAAGCTTGCCTTG
AGTGCTTCAAGTAGTGTGTGCCCGTCTGTTGTGTGACTCTGGTAACTAGAGATCCCTCAGACCCTTTTAG
TCAGTGTGGAAAATCTCTAGCAGTGGCGCCCGAACAGGGACTTGAAAGCGAAAGGGAAACCAGAGGAGCT
CTCTCGACGCAGGACTCGGCTTGCTGAAGCGCGCACGGCAAGAGGCGAGGGGCGGCGACTGGTGAGTACG
CCAAAAATTTTGACTAGCGGAGGCTAGAAGGAGAGAGATGGGTGCGAGAGCGTCAGTATTAAGCGGGGGA
GAATTAGATCGCGATGGGAAAAAATTCGGTTAAGGCCAGGGGGAAAGAAAAAATATAAATTAAAACATAT
AGTATGGGCAAGCAGGGAGCTAGAACGATTCGCAGTTAATCCTGGCCTGTTAGAAACATCAGAAGGCTGT
AGACAAATACTGGGACAGCTACAACCATCCCTTCAGACAGGATCAGAAGAACTTAGATCATTATATAATA
CAGTAGCAACCCTCTATTGTGTGCATCAAAGGATAGAGATAAAAGACACCAAGGAAGCTTTAGACAAGAT
AGAGGAAGAGCAAAACAAAAGTAAGACCACCGCACAGCAAGCGGCCGCTGATCTTCAGACCTGGAGGAGG
AGATATGAGGGACAATTGGAGAAGTGAATTATATAAATATAAAGTAGTAAAAATTGAACCATTAGGAGTA
GCACCCACCAAGGCAAAGAGAAGAGTGGTGCAGAGAGAAAAAAGAGCAGTGGGAATAGGAGCTTTGTTCC
TTGGGTTCTTGGGAGCAGCAGGAAGCACTATGGGCGCAGCGTCAATGACGCTGACGGTACAGGCCAGACA
ATTATTGTCTGGTATAGTGCAGCAGCAGAACAATTTGCTGAGGGCTATTGAGGCGCAACAGCATCTGTTG
CAACTCACAGTCTGGGGCATCAAGCAGCTCCAGGCAAGAATCCTGGCTGTGGAAAGATACCTAAAGGATC
AACAGCTCCTGGGGATTTGGGGTTGCTCTGGAAAACTCATTTGCACCACTGCTGTGCCTTGGAATGCTAG
TTGGAGTAATAAATCTCTGGAACAGATTTGGAATCACACGACCTGGATGGAGTGGGACAGAGAAATTAAC
AATTACACAAGCTTAATACACTCCTTAATTGAAGAATCGCAAAACCAGCAAGAAAAGAATGAACAAGAAT
TATTGGAATTAGATAAATGGGCAAGTTTGTGGAATTGGTTTAACATAACAAATTGGCTGTGGTATATAAA
ATTATTCATAATGATAGTAGGAGGCTTGGTAGGTTTAAGAATAGTTTTTGCTGTACTTTCTATAGTGAAT
AGAGTTAGGCAGGGATATTCACCATTATCGTTTCAGACCCACCTCCCAACCCCGAGGGGACCCAGAGAGG
GCCTATTTCCCATGATTCCTTCATATTTGCATATACGATACAAGGCTGTTAGAGAGATAATTAGAATTAA
TTTGACTGTAAACACAAAGATATTAGTACAAAATACGTGACGTAGAAAGTAATAATTTCTTGGGTAGTTT
GCAGTTTTAAAATTATGTTTTAAAATGGACTATCATATGCTTACCGTAACTTGAAAGTATTTCGATTTCT
TGGCTTTATATATCTTGTGGAAAGGACGAAACACCGGGCAAGTACTGCATTCCCGAGTTTTAGAGCTAGA
AATAGCAAGTTAAAATAAGGCTAGTCCGTTATCAACTTGAAAAAGTGGCACCGAGTCGGTGCTTTTTTAA
GCTTGGCGTAACTAGATCTTGAGACAAATGGCAGTATTCATCCACAATTTTAAAAGAAAAGGGGGGATTG
GGGGGTACAGTGCAGGGGAAAGAATAGTAGACATAATAGCAACAGACATACAAACTAAAGAATTACAAAA
ACAAATTACAAAAATTCAAAATTTTCGGGTTTATTACAGGGACAGCAGAGATCCACTTTGGCGCCGGCTC
GAGGGGG
