>Addgene plasmid #77956 | ZAP70 gRNA (BRDN0001487050) | depositor partial sequence | sequence record 145416 | Target Sequence
GGCAAGTACTGCATTCCCGA
