>Addgene plasmid #77956 | ZAP70 gRNA (BRDN0001487050) | addgene partial sequence | sequence record 188725 | hU6-F
CGTGACGTAGAAAGTAATAATTTCTTGGGTAGTTTGCAGTTTTAAAATTATGTTTTAAAATGGACTATCA
TATGCTTACCGTAACTTGAAAGTATTTCGATTTCTTGGCTTTATATATCTTGTGGAAAGGACGAAACACC
GGGCAAGTACTGCATTCCCGAGTTTTAGAGCTAGAAATAGCAAGTTAAAATAAGGCTAGTCCGTTATCAA
CTTGAAAAAGTGGCACCGAGTCGGTGCTTTTTTAAGCTTGGCGTAACTAGATCTTGAGACAAATGGCAGT
ATTCATCCACAATTTTAAAAGAAAAGGGGGGATTGGGGGGTACAGTGCAGGGGAAAGAATAGTAGACATA
ATAGCAACAGACATACAAACTAAAGAATTACAAAAACAAATTACAAAAATTCAAAATTTTCGGGTTTATT
ACAGGGACAGCAGAGATCCACTTTGGCGCCGGCTCGAGGGGGCCCGGGTGCAAAGATGGATAAAGTTTTA
AACAGAGAGGAATCTTTGCAGCTAATGGACCTTCTAGGTCTTGAAAGGAGTGGGAATTGGCTCCGGTGCC
CGTCAGTGGG
